Addgene plasmid #134831: pAT341_CMV/CAG_PUFa-TET1CD (H1671Y D1673A) (dead TET1)
Purpose: 3rd generation lentiviral expression of catalytically inactive Casilio-ME1 effector containing dead hTET1(CD) H1671Y D1673A in mammalian cells
Depositing lab: Albert Cheng. Publication: Enhanced CRISPR-based DNA demethylation by Casilio-ME-mediated RNA-guided coupling of methylcytosine oxidation and DNA repair pathways. Taghbalout A, Du M, Jillette N, Rosikiewicz W, Rath A, Heinen CD, Li S, Cheng AW. Nat Commun. 2019 Sep 20;10(1):4296. doi: 10.1038/s41467-019-12339-7. PubMed 31541098.
Backbone
  Vector backbone: pLX302
  Backbone manufacturer: Plasmid #25896
  Backbone size w/o insert (bp): 9573
  Total vector size (bp): 11943
  Vector type: Mammalian Expression, Lentiviral, CRISPR, Synthetic Biology
  Selectable markers: Puromycin
Growth in bacteria
  Bacterial resistance: Ampicillin, 100 μg/mL
  Growth temperature: 30°C
  Growth strain: NEB Stable
  Copy number: Low Copy
Gene/Insert
  Gene/Insert name: PUFa-dead hTET1CD(1418-2136, H1671Y D1673A)
  Species: H. sapiens (human), Synthetic
  Insert size (bp): 3561
  Mutation: TET1CD(1418-2136, H1671Y D1673A)
  Promoter: CMV/CAG
  Tag / fusion protein: PUFa-dTET1(CD)
  Cloning method: Gateway Cloning
  Sequencing primers: 5′ cgcaaatgggcggtaggcgtg; 3′ agcagcgtatccacatagcg
Terms and licenses: Academic/Nonprofit Terms; Industry Terms: Not Available to Industry
How to cite: pAT341_CMV/CAG_PUFa-TET1CD (H1671Y D1673A) (dead TET1) was a gift from Albert Cheng (Addgene plasmid # 134831)
