[The description below was written by a language model from this plasmid's Addgene catalogue record and pLannotate feature annotations shown in this document.]
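Description:
pAT341_CMV/CAG_PUFa-TET1CD (H1671Y D1673A) is a third-generation, self-inactivating lentiviral expression plasmid built on the pLX302 Gateway destination backbone. It encodes the catalytically inactive control version of the Casilio-ME1 DNA demethylation effector. In bacteria it is maintained through a ColE1/pUC-type origin and ampicillin resistance (the catalogue lists it as low copy), and it also carries an f1 ori and an SV40 ori. The viral portion has an RSV promoter driving a truncated HIV-1 5' LTR, followed by the Ψ packaging signal, RRE, cPPT/CTS, WPRE and a ΔU3 3' LTR. Genomic RNA is therefore made independently of Tat, packaged with helper plasmids, and integrates as a provirus with inactivated LTR promoter activity. An hPGK promoter driving puromycin N-acetyltransferase allows selection of transduced mammalian cells.

The payload sits between attB1 and attB2 sites left by Gateway recombination. It consists of three tandem SV40 nuclear localization signals, a PUM1-derived PUF RNA-binding domain (PUFa) and the human TET1 catalytic domain (residues 1418–2136) carrying the H1671Y and D1673A substitutions that abolish dioxygenase activity. A V5 epitope sequence lies just downstream of attB2; the record does not say whether it is read in frame with the fusion. In the Casilio system, PUF domains bind cognate sites appended to a guide RNA, recruiting the effector to dCas9-targeted loci. This dead TET1 version serves as a negative control for methylcytosine oxidation and demethylation experiments.

The catalogue names the promoter as CMV/CAG, but the annotation detects only the CMV enhancer and promoter upstream of the insert. The sequenced record is 11,493 nt, whereas the listed total size is 11,943 bp.
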