Features (pLannotate 1.2.2; 35 found; start..end, strand, type, name):
      1..589     +  rep_origin     ori: high-copy-number ColE1/pMB1/pBR322/pUC origin of replication
    772..864     +  CDS            lacI (fragment): lac repressor; lacI; The lac repressor binds to the lac operator to inhibit transcription in E. coli. This inhibition can be relieved by adding lactose or isopropyl-β-D-thiogalactopyranoside (IPTG).
    877..898     +  protein_bind   CAP binding site: CAP binding activates transcription in the presence of cAMP. E. coli catabolite activator protein
    913..943     +  promoter       lac promoter: promoter for the E. coli lac operon
    947..969     +  protein_bind   lac operator (fragment): The lac repressor binds to the lac operator to inhibit transcription in E. coli. This inhibition can be relieved by adding lactose or isopropyl-β-D-thiogalactopyranoside (IPTG). lac repressor encoded by lacI
   1012..1030    +  promoter       T3 promoter: promoter for bacteriophage T3 RNA polymerase
   1058..1284    +  promoter       RSV promoter: Rous sarcoma virus enhancer/promoter
   1285..1465    +  LTR            5' LTR (truncated): truncated 5' long terminal repeat (LTR) from HIV-1
   1512..1637    +  misc_feature   HIV-1 Ψ: packaging signal of human immunodeficiency virus type 1
   1621..1984    +  CDS            HIV-1 gag (fragment): gag protein from human immunodeficiency virus 1; gag
   2130..2363    +  misc_feature   RRE: The Rev response element (RRE) of HIV-1 allows for Rev-dependent mRNA export from the nucleus to the cytoplasm.
   2740..2766    +  CDS            Rev (fragment): human immunodeficiency virus 1 (HIV-1) Rev protein; rev; enhances nuclear export of unspliced and incompletely spliced viral mRNAs
   2767..3267    +  promoter       hPGK promoter: human phosphoglycerate kinase 1 promoter
   3289..3888    +  CDS            PuroR (fragment): puromycin N-acetyltransferase; pac from Streptomyces; confers resistance to puromycin
   3930..4047    +  misc_feature   cPPT/CTS: central polypurine tract and central termination sequence of HIV-1
   4164..4467    +  enhancer       CMV enhancer: human cytomegalovirus immediate early enhancer
   4468..4671    +  promoter       CMV promoter: human cytomegalovirus (CMV) immediate early promoter
   4694..4718    +  protein_bind   attB1: mutant version of attB; recombination site for the Gateway® BP reaction BP Clonase™
   4769..4789    +  CDS            SV40 NLS: nuclear localization signal of SV40 (simian virus 40) large T antigen
   4793..4813    +  CDS            SV40 NLS: nuclear localization signal of SV40 (simian virus 40) large T antigen
   4817..4837    +  CDS            SV40 NLS: nuclear localization signal of SV40 (simian virus 40) large T antigen
   4955..6001    +  CDS            PUM1 (fragment): PUM1_HUMAN - Also known as KIAA0099 From Homo sapiens (Human).
   6110..8269    +  CDS            TET1 (fragment): TET1_HUMAN - Also known as CXXC6, KIAA1676, LCX. Experimental evidence at protein level: Swiss-Prot protein existence level 1. Dioxygenase that catalyzes the conversion of the modified genomic base 5-methylcytosine (5mC) into 5-hydroxymethylcytosine (5hmC) and plays a key role in active DNA demethylation. Also mediates subsequent conversion of 5hmC into 5-formylcytosine (5fC), and conversion of 5fC to 5-carboxylcytosine (5caC). Conversion of 5mC into 5hmC, 5fC and 5caC probably constitutes the first step in cytosine demethylation. Methylation at the C5 position of cytosine bases is an epigenet
   8294..8318    -  protein_bind   attB2: mutant version of attB; recombination site for the Gateway® BP reaction BP Clonase™
   8320..8361    +  CDS            V5 tag: epitope tag from simian virus 5
   8403..8991    +  misc_feature   WPRE: woodchuck hepatitis virus posttranscriptional regulatory element
   9042..9061    +  misc_feature   cPPT/CTS (fragment): central polypurine tract and central termination sequence of HIV-1
   9063..9296    +  LTR            3' LTR (ΔU3): self-inactivating 3' long terminal repeat (LTR) from HIV-1
   9374..9495    +  polyA_signal   SV40 poly(A) signal: SV40 polyadenylation signal
   9535..9670    +  rep_origin     SV40 ori: SV40 origin of replication
   9691..9709    -  promoter       T7 promoter: promoter for bacteriophage T7 RNA polymerase
   9717..9872    +  CDS            lacZα (fragment): LacZα fragment of β-galactosidase; lacZ fragment
   9877..10305   +  rep_origin     f1 ori (sequence partly withheld): f1 bacteriophage origin of replication; arrow indicates direction of (+) strand synthesis
  10358..10462   +  promoter       AmpR promoter: bla
  10463..11323   +  CDS            AmpR: β-lactamase; bla; confers resistance to ampicillin, carbenicillin, and related antibiotics
>Addgene plasmid #134831 | pAT341_CMV/CAG_PUFa-TET1CD (H1671Y D1673A) (dead TET1) | addgene full sequence | sequence record 271460 | Addgene NGS Result
TTGAGATCCTTTTTTTCTGCGCGTAATCTGCTGCTTGCAAACAAAAAAACCACCGCTACCAGCGGTGGTT
TGTTTGCCGGATCAAGAGCTACCAACTCTTTTTCCGAAGGTAACTGGCTTCAGCAGAGCGCAGATACCAA
ATACTGTTCTTCTAGTGTAGCCGTAGTTAGGCCACCACTTCAAGAACTCTGTAGCACCGCCTACATACCT
CGCTCTGCTAATCCTGTTACCAGTGGCTGCTGCCAGTGGCGATAAGTCGTGTCTTACCGGGTTGGACTCA
AGACGATAGTTACCGGATAAGGCGCAGCGGTCGGGCTGAACGGGGGGTTCGTGCACACAGCCCAGCTTGG
AGCGAACGACCTACACCGAACTGAGATACCTACAGCGTGAGCTATGAGAAAGCGCCACGCTTCCCGAAGG
GAGAAAGGCGGACAGGTATCCGGTAAGCGGCAGGGTCGGAACAGGAGAGCGCACGAGGGAGCTTCCAGGG
GGAAACGCCTGGTATCTTTATAGTCCTGTCGGGTTTCGCCACCTCTGACTTGAGCGTCGATTTTTGTGAT
GCTCGTCAGGGGGGCGGAGCCTATGGAAAAACGCCAGCAACGCGGCCTTTTTACGGTTCCTGGCCTTTTG
CTGGCCTTTTGCTCACATGTTCTTTCCTGCGTTATCCCCTGATTCTGTGGATAACCGTATTACCGCCTTT
GAGTGAGCTGATACCGCTCGCCGCAGCCGAACGACCGAGCGCAGCGAGTCAGTGAGCGAGGAAGCGGAAG
AGCGCCCAATACGCAAACCGCCTCTCCCCGCGCGTTGGCCGATTCATTAATGCAGCTGGCACGACAGGTT
TCCCGACTGGAAAGCGGGCAGTGAGCGCAACGCAATTAATGTGAGTTAGCTCACTCATTAGGCACCCCAG
GCTTTACACTTTATGCTTCCGGCTCGTATGTTGTGTGGAATTGTGAGCGGATAACAATTTCACACAGGAA
ACAGCTATGACCATGATTACGCCAAGCGCGCAATTAACCCTCACTAAAGGGAACAAAAGCTGGAGCTGCA
AGCTTAATGTAGTCTTATGCAATACTCTTGTAGTCTTGCAACATGGTAACGATGAGTTAGCAACATGCCT
TACAAGGAGAGAAAAAGCACCGTGCATGCCGATTGGTGGAAGTAAGGTGGTACGATCGTGCCTTATTAGG
AAGGCAACAGACGGGTCTGACATGGATTGGACGAACCACTGAATTGCCGCATTGCAGAGATATTGTATTT
AAGTGCCTAGCTCGATACATAAACGGGTCTCTCTGGTTAGACCAGATCTGAGCCTGGGAGCTCTCTGGCT
AACTAGGGAACCCACTGCTTAAGCCTCAATAAAGCTTGCCTTGAGTGCTTCAAGTAGTGTGTGCCCGTCT
GTTGTGTGACTCTGGTAACTAGAGATCCCTCAGACCCTTTTAGTCAGTGTGGAAAATCTCTAGCAGTGGC
GCCCGAACAGGGACTTGAAAGCGAAAGGGAAACCAGAGGAGCTCTCTCGACGCAGGACTCGGCTTGCTGA
AGCGCGCACGGCAAGAGGCGAGGGGCGGCGACTGGTGAGTACGCCAAAAATTTTGACTAGCGGAGGCTAG
AAGGAGAGAGATGGGTGCGAGAGCGTCAGTATTAAGCGGGGGAGAATTAGATCGCGATGGGAAAAAATTC
GGTTAAGGCCAGGGGGAAAGAAAAAATATAAATTAAAACATATAGTATGGGCAAGCAGGGAGCTAGAACG
ATTCGCAGTTAATCCTGGCCTGTTAGAAACATCAGAAGGCTGTAGACAAATACTGGGACAGCTACAACCA
TCCCTTCAGACAGGATCAGAAGAACTTAGATCATTATATAATACAGTAGCAACCCTCTATTGTGTGCATC
AAAGGATAGAGATAAAAGACACCAAGGAAGCTTTAGACAAGATAGAGGAAGAGCAAAACAAAAGTAAGAC
CACCGCACAGCAAGCGGCCGCTGATCTTCAGACCTGGAGGAGGAGATATGAGGGACAATTGGAGAAGTGA
ATTATATAAATATAAAGTAGTAAAAATTGAACCATTAGGAGTAGCACCCACCAAGGCAAAGAGAAGAGTG
GTGCAGAGAGAAAAAAGAGCAGTGGGAATAGGAGCTTTGTTCCTTGGGTTCTTGGGAGCAGCAGGAAGCA
CTATGGGCGCAGCGTCAATGACGCTGACGGTACAGGCCAGACAATTATTGTCTGGTATAGTGCAGCAGCA
GAACAATTTGCTGAGGGCTATTGAGGCGCAACAGCATCTGTTGCAACTCACAGTCTGGGGCATCAAGCAG
CTCCAGGCAAGAATCCTGGCTGTGGAAAGATACCTAAAGGATCAACAGCTCCTGGGGATTTGGGGTTGCT
CTGGAAAACTCATTTGCACCACTGCTGTGCCTTGGAATGCTAGTTGGAGTAATAAATCTCTGGAACAGAT
TTGGAATCACACGACCTGGATGGAGTGGGACAGAGAAATTAACAATTACACAAGCTTAATACACTCCTTA
ATTGAAGAATCGCAAAACCAGCAAGAAAAGAATGAACAAGAATTATTGGAATTAGATAAATGGGCAAGTT
TGTGGAATTGGTTTAACATAACAAATTGGCTGTGGTATATAAAATTATTCATAATGATAGTAGGAGGCTT
GGTAGGTTTAAGAATAGTTTTTGCTGTACTTTCTATAGTGAATAGAGTTAGGCAGGGATATTCACCATTA
TCGTTTCAGACCCACCTCCCAACCCCGAGGGGACCCTTGCGCCTTTTCCAAGGCAGCCCTGGGTTTGCGC
AGGGACGCGGCTGCTCTGGGCGTGGTTCCGGGAAACGCAGCGGCGCCGACCCTGGGTCTCGCACATTCTT
CACGTCCGTTCGCAGCGTCACCCGGATCTTCGCCGCTACCCTTGTGGGCCCCCCGGCGACGCTTCCTGCT
CCGCCCCTAAGTCGGGAAGGTTCCTTGCGGTTCGCGGCGTGCCGGACGTGACAAACGGAAGCCGCACGTC
TCACTAGTACCCTCGCAGACGGACAGCGCCAGGGAGCAATGGCAGCGCGCCGACCGCGATGGGCTGTGGC
CAATAGCGGCTGCTCAGCAGGGCGCGCCGAGAGCAGCGGCCGGGAAGGGGCGGTGCGGGAGGCGGGGTGT
GGGGCGGTAGTGTGGGCCCTGTTCCTGCCCGCGCGGTGTTCCGCATTCTGCAAGCCTCCGGAGCGCACGT
CGGCAGTCGGCTCCCTCGTTGACCGAATCACCGACCTCTCTCCCCAGGGGGTACCACCGGAGCTTACCAT
GACCGAGTACAAGCCCACGGTGCGCCTCGCCACCCGCGACGACGTCCCCAGGGCCGTACGCACCCTCGCC
GCCGCGTTCGCCGACTACCCCGCCACGCGCCACACCGTCGATCCGGACCGCCACATCGAGCGGGTCACCG
AGCTGCAAGAACTCTTCCTCACGCGCGTCGGGCTCGACATCGGCAAGGTGTGGGTCGCGGACGACGGCGC
CGCCGTGGCGGTCTGGACCACGCCGGAGAGCGTCGAAGCGGGGGCGGTGTTCGCCGAGATCGGCCCGCGC
ATGGCCGAGTTGAGCGGTTCCCGGCTGGCCGCGCAGCAACAGATGGAAGGCCTCCTGGCGCCGCACCGGC
CCAAGGAGCCCGCGTGGTTCCTGGCCACCGTCGGCGTCTCGCCCGACCACCAGGGCAAGGGTCTGGGCAG
CGCCGTCGTGCTCCCCGGAGTGGAGGCGGCCGAGCGCGCCGGGGTGCCCGCCTTCCTGGAGACCTCCGCG
CCCCGCAACCTCCCCTTCTACGAGCGGCTCGGCTTCACCGTCACCGCCGACGTCGAGGTGCCCGAAGGAC
CGCGCACCTGGTGCATGACCCGCAAGCCCGGTGCCTGAGAATTCTAGATCTTGAGACAAATGGCAGTATT
CATCCACAATTTTAAAAGAAAAGGGGGGATTGGGGGGTACAGTGCAGGGGAAAGAATAGTAGACATAATA
GCAACAGACATACAAACTAAAGAATTACAAAAACAAATTACAAAAATTCAAAATTTTCGGGTTTATTACA
GGGACAGCAGAGATCCACTTTGGCGCCGGCTCGAGGGGGCCCGGGGTTATTAATAGTAATCAATTACGGG
GTCATTAGTTCATAGCCCATATATGGAGTTCCGCGTTACATAACTTACGGTAAATGGCCCGCCTGGCTGA
CCGCCCAACGACCCCCGCCCATTGACGTCAATAATGACGTATGTTCCCATAGTAACGCCAATAGGGACTT
TCCATTGACGTCAATGGGTGGAGTATTTACGGTAAACTGCCCACTTGGCAGTACATCAAGTGTATCATAT
GCCAAGTACGCCCCCTATTGACGTCAATGACGGTAAATGGCCCGCCTGGCATTATGCCCAGTACATGACC
TTATGGGACTTTCCTACTTGGCAGTACATCTACGTATTAGTCATCGCTATTACCATGGTGATGCGGTTTT
GGCAGTACATCAATGGGCGTGGATAGCGGTTTGACTCACGGGGATTTCCAAGTCTCCACCCCATTGACGT
CAATGGGAGTTTGTTTTGGCACCAAAATCAACGGGACTTTCCAAAATGTCGTAACAACTCCGCCCCATTG
ACGCAAATGGGCGGTAGGCGTGTACGGTGGGAGGTCTATATAAGCAGAGCTCTCTGGCTAACTGTCGGGA
TCAACAAGTTTGTACAAAAAAGCAGGCTCCGAATTCACCGGTGCCGCCACCATGATCGATGGCGGAGGCG
GATCTGATCCAAAAAAGAAGAGAAAGGTAGATCCAAAAAAGAAGAGAAAGGTAGATCCAAAAAAGAAGAG
AAAGGTAGGATCTACCGGATCTAGAAACGATGGTGGTGGTGGAAGCGGGGGTGGGGGCAGCGGTGGAGGG
GGAAGCGGGCGCGCCGGGATCCTCCCCCCCAAGAAAAAGAGGAAGGTATCTAGAGGCCGCAGCCGCCTTT
TGGAAGATTTTCGAAACAACCGGTACCCCAATTTACAACTGCGGGAGATTGCTGGACATATAATGGAATT
TTCCCAAGACCAGCATGGGTCCAGATTCATTCAGCTGAAACTGGAGCGTGCCACACCAGCTGAGCGCCAG
CTTGTCTTCAATGAAATCCTCCAGGCTGCCTACCAACTCATGGTGGATGTGTTTGGTAATTACGTCATTC
AGAAGTTCTTTGAATTTGGCAGTCTTGAACAGAAGCTGGCTTTGGCAGAACGGATTCGAGGCCACGTCCT
GTCATTGGCACTACAGATGTATGGCAGCCGTGTTATCGAGAAAGCTCTTGAGTTTATTCCTTCAGACCAG
CAGAATGAGATGGTTCGGGAACTAGATGGCCATGTCTTGAAGTGTGTGAAAGATCAGAATGGCAATCACG
TGGTTCAGAAATGCATTGAATGTGTACAGCCCCAGTCTTTGCAATTTATCATCGACGCGTTTAAGGGACA
GGTATTTGCCTTATCCACACATCCTTATGGCTGCCGAGTGATTCAGAGAATCCTGGAGCACTGTCTCCCT
GACCAGACACTCCCTATTTTAGAGGAGCTTCACCAGCACACAGAGCAGCTGGTACAGGATCAATATGGAA
ATTATGTAATCCAACATGTACTGGAGCACGGTCGTCCTGAGGATAAAAGCAAAATTGTAGCAGAAATCCG
AGGCAATGTACTTGTATTGAGTCAGCACAAATTTGCAAGCAATGTTGTGGAGAAGTGTGTTACTCACGCC
TCACGTACGGAGCGCGCTGTGCTCATCGACGAGGTGTGCACCATGAACGACGGTCCCCACAGTGCCTTAT
ACACCATGATGAAGGACCAGTATGCCAACTACGTGGTCCAGAAGATGATTGACGTGGCGGAGCCAGGCCA
GCGGAAGATCGTCATGCATAAGATCCGGCCCCACATCGCAACTCTTCGTAAGTACACCTATGGCAAGCAC
ATTCTGGCCAAGCTGGAGAAGTACTACATGAAGAACGGTGTTGACTTAGGGGACCCAAAGAAGAAGCGCA
AAGTGGATCCTAAAAAGAAAAGAAAGGTAGGCGGCCGCGGGGGAGGCGGTTCCGGTGGCGGCGGAAGCGG
AGGTGGAGGATCAGGGCCGGCCGAACTGCCCACCTGCAGCTGTCTTGATCGAGTTATACAAAAAGACAAA
GGCCCATATTATACACACCTTGGGGCAGGACCAAGTGTTGCTGCTGTCAGGGAAATCATGGAGAATAGGT
ATGGTCAAAAAGGAAACGCAATAAGGATAGAAATAGTAGTGTACACCGGTAAAGAAGGGAAAAGCTCTCA
TGGGTGTCCAATTGCTAAGTGGGTTTTAAGAAGAAGCAGTGATGAAGAAAAAGTTCTTTGTTTGGTCCGG
CAGCGTACAGGCCACCACTGTCCAACTGCTGTGATGGTGGTGCTCATCATGGTGTGGGATGGCATCCCTC
TTCCAATGGCCGACCGGCTATACACAGAGCTCACAGAGAATCTAAAGTCATACAATGGGCACCCTACCGA
CAGAAGATGCACCCTCAATGAAAATCGTACCTGTACATGTCAAGGAATTGATCCAGAGACTTGTGGAGCT
TCATTCTCTTTTGGCTGTTCATGGAGTATGTACTTTAATGGCTGTAAGTTTGGTAGAAGCCCAAGCCCCA
GAAGATTTAGAATTGATCCAAGCTCTCCCTTACATGAAAAAAACCTTGAAGATAACTTACAGAGTTTGGC
TACACGATTAGCTCCAATTTATAAGCAGTATGCTCCAGTAGCTTACCAAAATCAGGTGGAATATGAAAAT
GTTGCCCGAGAATGTCGGCTTGGCAGCAAGGAAGGTCGTCCCTTCTCTGGGGTCACTGCTTGCCTGGACT
TCTGTGCTCATCCCTACAGGGCCATTCACAACATGAATAATGGAAGCACTGTGGTTTGTACCTTAACTCG
AGAAGATAACCGCTCTTTGGGTGTTATTCCTCAAGATGAGCAGCTCCATGTGCTACCTCTTTATAAGCTT
TCAGACACAGATGAGTTTGGCTCCAAGGAAGGAATGGAAGCCAAGATCAAATCTGGGGCCATCGAGGTCC
TGGCACCCCGCCGCAAAAAAAGAACGTGTTTCACTCAGCCTGTTCCCCGTTCTGGAAAGAAGAGGGCTGC
GATGATGACAGAGGTTCTTGCACATAAGATAAGGGCAGTGGAAAAGAAACCTATTCCCCGAATCAAGCGG
AAGAATAACTCAACAACAACAAACAACAGTAAGCCTTCGTCACTGCCAACCTTAGGGAGTAACACTGAGA
CCGTGCAACCTGAAGTAAAAAGTGAAACCGAACCCCATTTTATCTTAAAAAGTTCAGACAACACTAAAAC
TTATTCGCTGATGCCATCCGCTCCTCACCCAGTGAAAGAGGCATCTCCAGGCTTCTCCTGGTCCCCGAAG
ACTGCTTCAGCCACACCAGCTCCACTGAAGAATGACGCAACAGCCTCATGCGGGTTTTCAGAAAGAAGCA
GCACTCCCCACTGTACGATGCCTTCGGGAAGACTCAGTGGTGCCAATGCAGCTGCTGCTGATGGCCCTGG
CATTTCACAGCTTGGCGAAGTGGCTCCTCTCCCCACCCTGTCTGCTCCTGTGATGGAGCCCCTCATTAAT
TCTGAGCCTTCCACTGGTGTGACTGAGCCGCTAACGCCTCATCAGCCAAACCACCAGCCCTCCTTCCTCA
CCTCTCCTCAAGACCTTGCCTCTTCTCCAATGGAAGAAGATGAGCAGCATTCTGAAGCAGATGAGCCTCC
ATCAGACGAACCCCTATCTGATGACCCCCTGTCACCTGCTGAGGAGAAATTGCCCCACATTGATGAGTAT
TGGTCAGACAGTGAGCACATCTTTTTGGATGCAAATATTGGTGGGGTGGCCATCGCACCTGCTCACGGCT
CGGTTTTGATTGAGTGTGCCCGGCGAGAGCTGCACGCTACCACTCCTGTTGAGCACCCCAACCGTAATCA
TCCAACCCGCCTCTCCCTTGTCTTTTACCAGCACAAAAACCTAAATAAGCCCCAACATGGTTTTGAACTA
AACAAGATTAAGTTTGAGGCTAAAGAAGCTAAGAATAAGAAAATGAAGGCCTCAGAGCAAAAAGACCAGG
CAGCTAATGAAGGTCCAGAACAGTCCTCTGAAGTAAATGAATTGAACCAAATTCCTTCTCATAAAGCATT
AACATTAACCCATGACAATGTTGTCACCGTGTCCCCTTATGCTCTCACACACGTTGCGGGGCCCTATAAC
CATTGGGTCATCGATTGATTAATTAAGAATTCGACCCAGCTTTCTTGTACAAAGTGGTTGGTAAGCCTAT
CCCTAACCCTCTCCTCGGTCTCGATTCTACGTAGTAATGAGCTAGCGCTAACCGGTGGCGCGTTAAGTCG
ACAATCAACCTCTGGATTACAAAATTTGTGAAAGATTGACTGGTATTCTTAACTATGTTGCTCCTTTTAC
GCTATGTGGATACGCTGCTTTAATGCCTTTGTATCATGCTATTGCTTCCCGTATGGCTTTCATTTTCTCC
TCCTTGTATAAATCCTGGTTGCTGTCTCTTTATGAGGAGTTGTGGCCCGTTGTCAGGCAACGTGGCGTGG
TGTGCACTGTGTTTGCTGACGCAACCCCCACTGGTTGGGGCATTGCCACCACCTGTCAGCTCCTTTCCGG
GACTTTCGCTTTCCCCCTCCCTATTGCCACGGCGGAACTCATCGCCGCCTGCCTTGCCCGCTGCTGGACA
GGGGCTCGGCTGTTGGGCACTGACAATTCCGTGGTGTTGTCGGGGAAATCATCGTCCTTTCCTTGGCTGC
TCGCCTGTGTTGCCACCTGGATTCTGCGCGGGACGTCCTTCTGCTACGTCCCTTCGGCCCTCAATCCAGC
GGACCTTCCTTCCCGCGGCCTGCTGCCGGCTCTGCGGCCTCTTCCGCGTCTTCGCCTTCGCCCTCAGACG
AGTCGGATCTCCCTTTGGGCCGCCTCCCCGCGTCGACTTTAAGACCAATGACTTACAAGGCAGCTGTAGA
TCTTAGCCACTTTTTAAAAGAAAAGGGGGGACTGGAAGGGCTAATTCACTCCCAACGAAGACAAGATCTG
CTTTTTGCTTGTACTGGGTCTCTCTGGTTAGACCAGATCTGAGCCTGGGAGCTCTCTGGCTAACTAGGGA
ACCCACTGCTTAAGCCTCAATAAAGCTTGCCTTGAGTGCTTCAAGTAGTGTGTGCCCGTCTGTTGTGTGA
CTCTGGTAACTAGAGATCCCTCAGACCCTTTTAGTCAGTGTGGAAAATCTCTAGCAGTACGTATAGTAGT
TCATGTCATCTTATTATTCAGTATTTATAACTTGCAAAGAAATGAATATCAGAGAGTGAGAGGAACTTGT
TTATTGCAGCTTATAATGGTTACAAATAAAGCAATAGCATCACAAATTTCACAAATAAAGCATTTTTTTC
ACTGCATTCTAGTTGTGGTTTGTCCAAACTCATCAATGTATCTTATCATGTCTGGCTCTAGCTATCCCGC
CCCTAACTCCGCCCATCCCGCCCCTAACTCCGCCCAGTTCCGCCCATTCTCCGCCCCATGGCTGACTAAT
TTTTTTTATTTATGCAGAGGCCGAGGCCGCCTCGGCCTCTGAGCTATTCCAGAAGTAGTGAGGAGGCTTT
TTTGGAGGCCTAGGGACGTACCCAATTCGCCCTATAGTGAGTCGTATTACGCGCGCTCACTGGCCGTCGT
TTTACAACGTCGTGACTGGGAAAACCCTGGCGTTACCCAACTTAATCGCCTTGCAGCACATCCCCCTTTC
GCCAGCTGGCGTAATAGCGAAGAGGCCCGCACCGATCGCCCTTCCCAACAGTTGCGCAGCCTGAATGGCG
AATGGG
[124 nt withheld, positions 9877-10000]
C
[91 nt withheld, positions 10002-10092]
A
[49 nt withheld, positions 10094-10142]
CCTTTGACGTTGGAGTCCACGTTCTTT
[37 nt withheld, positions 10170-10206]
ACCCTATCTCGGTCTATTCTTTTGATTTATAAGGGATTTTGCCGATTTCGGCCTATTGGTTAAAAAATGA
GCTGATTTAACAAAAATTTAACGCGAATTTTAACAAAATATTAACGCTTACAATTTAGGTGGCACTTTTC
GGGGAAATGTGCGCGGAACCCCTATTTGTTTATTTTTCTAAATACATTCAAATATGTATCCGCTCATGAG
ACAATAACCCTGATAAATGCTTCAATAATATTGAAAAAGGAAGAGTATGAGTATTCAACATTTCCGTGTC
GCCCTTATTCCCTTTTTTGCGGCATTTTGCCTTCCTGTTTTTGCTCACCCAGAAACGCTGGTGAAAGTAA
AAGATGCTGAAGATCAGTTGGGTGCACGAGTGGGTTACATCGAACTGGATCTCAACAGCGGTAAGATCCT
TGAGAGTTTTCGCCCCGAAGAACGTTTTCCAATGATGAGCACTTTTAAAGTTCTGCTATGTGGCGCGGTA
TTATCCCGTATTGACGCCGGGCAAGAGCAACTCGGTCGCCGCATACACTATTCTCAGAATGACTTGGTTG
AGTACTCACCAGTCACAGAAAAGCATCTTACGGATGGCATGACAGTAAGAGAATTATGCAGTGCTGCCAT
AACCATGAGTGATAACACTGCGGCCAACTTACTTCTGACAACGATCGGAGGACCGAAGGAGCTAACCGCT
TTTTTGCACAACATGGGGGATCATGTAACTCGCCTTGATCGTTGGGAACCGGAGCTGAATGAAGCCATAC
CAAACGACGAGCGTGACACCACGATGCCTGTAGCAATGGCAACAACGTTGCGCAAACTATTAACTGGCGA
ACTACTTACTCTAGCTTCCCGGCAACAATTAATAGACTGGATGGAGGCGGATAAAGTTGCAGGACCACTT
CTGCGCTCGGCCCTTCCGGCTGGCTGGTTTATTGCTGATAAATCTGGAGCCGGTGAGCGTGGGTCTCGCG
GTATCATTGCAGCACTGGGGCCAGATGGTAAGCCCTCCCGTATCGTAGTTATCTACACGACGGGGAGTCA
GGCAACTATGGATGAACGAAATAGACAGATCGCTGAGATAGGTGCCTCACTGATTAAGCATTGGTAACTG
TCAGACCAAGTTTACTCATATATACTTTAGATTGATTTAAAACTTCATTTTTAATTTAAAAGGATCTAGG
TGAAGATCCTTTTTGATAATCTCATGACCAAAATCCCTTAACGTGAGTTTTCGTTCCACTGAGCGTCAGA
CCCCGTAGAAAAGATCAAAGGATCTTC
